Addgene plasmid #239942: LLP1020
Purpose: AtACT2 promoter driving the expression of dCas9-ZAT10(2x)
Depositing lab: Ryan Lister. Depositing organization: University of Western Australia. Publication: CRISPRi-based circuits to control gene expression in plants. Khan MA, Herring G, Zhu JY, Oliva M, Fourie E, Johnston B, Zhang Z, Potter J, Pineda L, Pflueger J, Swain T, Pflueger C, Lloyd JPB, Secco D, Small I, Kidd BN, Lister R. Nat Biotechnol. 2025 Mar;43(3):416-430. doi: 10.1038/s41587-024-02236-w. Epub 2024 May 20. PubMed 38769424.
Backbone
  Vector backbone: pCK3
  Vector type: Plant Expression, CRISPR, Synthetic Biology
Growth in bacteria
  Bacterial resistance: Kanamycin, 50 μg/mL
  Growth temperature: 30°C
  Growth strain: DH5alpha
  Copy number: High Copy
Gene/Insert
  Gene/Insert name: AtACT2::dCas9-ZAT10(2x)
  Species: Other
  Mutation: N/A
  Cloning method: Restriction Enzyme; 5′ cloning site Unknown (unknown if destroyed)
Terms and licenses: Academic/Nonprofit Terms; Industry Terms: Not Available to Industry
How to cite: LLP1020 was a gift from Ryan Lister (Addgene plasmid # 239942 ; http://n2t.net/addgene:239942 ; RRID:Addgene_239942)
