[The description below was written by a language model from this plasmid's Addgene catalogue record and pLannotate feature annotations shown in this document.]
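Description:
LLP1020 is a plant binary T-DNA vector built on the pCK3 backbone and catalogued for plant expression, CRISPR and synthetic biology work. The roughly 12.3 kb plasmid carries two replication systems. A high-copy ColE1/pUC-type origin, together with the pBR322 bom mobilisation region and a remnant of rop, supports propagation in E. coli. The pVS1 oriV with its RepA replication protein and StaA stability protein allows stable maintenance in Agrobacterium. Bacterial selection is by kanamycin through an aph(3')-Ia resistance gene located in the backbone, outside the T-DNA.

The payload sits between the nopaline C58-type left and right border repeats, which define the segment transferred into plant cells by Agrobacterium. According to the catalogue entry, the Arabidopsis ACT2 (actin 2) promoter drives a fusion of nuclease-dead Cas9 to two copies of a ZAT10 repressor domain. The feature table annotates the Streptococcus pyogenes Cas9 coding sequence, followed downstream by a short fragment matched to the Arabidopsis zinc-finger transcriptional repressor AZF3. That fragment probably corresponds to the related ZAT10-derived repression module, although the automated annotation does not label it as such. The promoter, any terminator and any nuclear localisation signals are not annotated. No plant selectable marker is detected within the T-DNA, and no guide RNA cassette is listed.

When directed to a promoter by separately supplied guide RNAs, the dCas9-repressor fusion is designed to silence transcription without cutting DNA. This fits the CRISPR interference approach of the associated publication on programmable gene circuits for controlling expression in plants.
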