Features (pLannotate 1.2.2; 12 found; start..end, strand, type, name):
    433..457     +  misc_feature   LB T-DNA repeat: left border repeat from nopaline C58 T-DNA
   1400..5500    +  CDS            cas9: CAS9_STRP1 - Also known as csn1 From Streptococcus pyogenes serotype M1.
   5780..5917    +  CDS            AZF3 (fragment): AZF3_ARATH - Also known as ZF3. Experimental evidence at protein level: Swiss-Prot protein existence level 1. Transcriptional repressor probably involved in abiotic stress responses. Binds DNA in a sequence-specific manner and can repress the transactivation activity of other transcription factors. From Arabidopsis thaliana (Mouse-ear cress).
   6458..6482    +  misc_feature   RB T-DNA repeat: right border repeat from nopaline C58 T-DNA
   6822..7223    +  CDS            Y4CG_SINFN (fragment): Protein inferred from homology: Swiss-Prot protein existence level 3. From Sinorhizobium fredii (strain NBRC 101917 / NGR234).
   7783..8412    +  CDS            pVS1 StaA: stability protein from the Pseudomonas plasmid pVS1 (Heeb et al., 2000)
   8841..9914    +  CDS            pVS1 RepA: replication protein from the Pseudomonas plasmid pVS1 (Heeb et al., 2000)
   9980..10174   +  rep_origin     pVS1 oriV: origin of replication for the Pseudomonas plasmid pVS1 (Heeb et al., 2000)
  10377..10416   +  CDS            rop (fragment): Rop protein, which maintains plasmids at low copy number; rop
  10518..10658   +  misc_feature   bom: basis of mobility region from pBR322
  10844..11432   -  rep_origin     ori: high-copy-number ColE1/pMB1/pBR322/pUC origin of replication
  11520..12335   -  CDS            KanR: aminoglycoside phosphotransferase; aph(3')-Ia; confers resistance to kanamycin in bacteria or G418 (Geneticin®) in eukaryotes
>Addgene plasmid #239942 | LLP1020 | addgene full sequence | sequence record 486339 | Addgene NGS Result
AACAGAACTTATTATTTCCTTCCTCTTTTCTACAGTATTTAAAGATACCCCAAGAAGCTAATTATAACAA
GACGAACTCCAATTCACTGTTCCTTGCATTCTAAAACCTTAAATACCAGAAAACAGCTTTTTCAAAGTTG
TTTTCAAAGTTGGCGTATAACATAGTATCGACGGAGCCGATTTTGAAACCGCGGTGATCACAGGCAGCAA
CGCTCTGTCATCGTTACAATCAACATGCTACCCTCCGCGAGATCATCCGTGTTTCAAACCCGGCAGCTTA
GTTGCCGTTCTTCCGAATAGCATCGGTAACATGAGCAAAGTCTGCCGCCTTACAACGGCTCTCCCGCTGA
CGCCGTCCCGGACTGATGGGCTGCCTGTATCGAGTGGTGATTTTGTGCCGAGCTGCCGGTCGGGGAGCTG
TTGGCTGGCTGGTGGCAGGATATATTGTGGTGTAAACATAACGAATTGCTCTTCATACAGGAGTCGACAA
AATTTAGAACGAACTTAATTATGATCTCAAATACATTGATACATATCTCATCTAGATCTAGGTTATCATT
ATGTAAGAAAGTTTTGACGAATATGGCACGACAAAATGGCTAGACTCGATGTAATTGGTATCTCAACTCA
ACATTATACTTATACCAAACATTAGTTAGACAAAATTTAAACAACTATTTTTTATGTATGCAAGAGTCAG
CATATGTATAATTGATTCAGAATCGTTTTGACGAGTTCGGATGTAGTAGTAGCCATTATTTAATGTACAT
ACTAATCGTGAATAGTGAATATGATGAAACATTGTATCTTATTGTATAAATATCCATAAACACATCATGA
AAGACACTTTCTTTCACGGTCTGAATTAATTATGATACAATTCTAATAGAAAACGAATTAAATTACGTTG
AATTGTATGAAATCTAATTGAACAAGCCAACCACGACGACGACTAACGTTGCCTGGATTGACTCGGTTTA
AGTTAACCACTAAAAAAACGGAGCTGTCATGTAACACGCGGATCGAGCAGGTCACAGTCATGAAGCCATC
AAAGCAAAAGAACTAATCCAAGGGCTGAGATGATTAATTAGTTTAAAAATTAGTTAACACGAGGGAAAAG
GCTGTCTGACAGCCAGGTCACGTTATCTTTACCTGTGGTCGAAATGATTCGTGTCTGTCGATTTTAATTA
TTTTTTTGAAAGGCCGAAAATAAAGTTGTAAGAGATAAACCCGCCTATATAAATTCATATATTTTCCTCT
CCGCTTTGAATACTGTTTATTTACAAGAGCGTACGGTTCAACCCCTGCCTCCCCTGTAAAACTCCCTAGA
CTTAAATCTTTTCTTTCTAGTATCTTTTCAATGATGCCAAAGAAGAAGAGAAAGGTCGGGGGTGGTTCTG
ATAAGAAGTACTCTATCGGACTCGCTATCGGAACTAACTCTGTGGGATGGGCTGTGATCACCGATGAGTA
CAAGGTGCCATCTAAGAAGTTCAAGGTTCTCGGAAACACCGATAGGCACTCTATCAAGAAAAACCTTATC
GGTGCTCTCCTCTTCGATTCTGGTGAAACTGCTGAGGCTACCAGACTCAAGAGAACCGCTAGAAGAAGGT
ACACCAGAAGAAAGAACAGGATCTGCTACCTCCAAGAGATCTTCTCTAACGAGATGGCTAAAGTGGATGA
TTCATTCTTCCACAGGCTCGAAGAGTCATTCCTCGTGGAAGAAGATAAGAAGCACGAGAGGCACCCTATC
TTCGGAAACATCGTTGATGAGGTGGCATACCACGAGAAGTACCCTACTATCTACCACCTCAGAAAGAAGC
TCGTTGATTCTACTGATAAGGCTGATCTCAGGCTCATCTACCTCGCTCTCGCTCACATGATCAAGTTCAG
AGGACACTTCCTCATCGAGGGTGATCTCAACCCTGATAACTCTGATGTGGATAAGTTGTTCATCCAGCTC
GTGCAGACCTACAACCAGCTTTTCGAAGAGAACCCTATCAACGCTTCAGGTGTGGATGCTAAGGCTATCC
TCTCTGCTAGGCTCTCTAAGTCAAGAAGGCTTGAGAACCTCATTGCTCAGCTCCCTGGTGAGAAGAAGAA
CGGACTTTTCGGAAACTTGATCGCTCTCTCTCTCGGACTCACCCCTAACTTCAAGTCTAACTTCGATCTC
GCTGAGGATGCAAAGCTCCAGCTCTCAAAGGATACCTACGATGATGATCTCGATAACCTCCTCGCTCAGA
TCGGAGATCAGTACGCTGATTTGTTCCTCGCTGCTAAGAACCTCTCTGATGCTATCCTCCTCAGTGATAT
CCTCAGAGTGAACACCGAGATCACCAAGGCTCCACTCTCAGCTTCTATGATCAAGAGATACGATGAGCAC
CACCAGGATCTCACACTTCTCAAGGCTCTTGTTAGACAGCAGCTCCCAGAGAAGTACAAAGAGATTTTCT
TCGATCAGTCTAAGAACGGATACGCTGGTTACATCGATGGTGGTGCATCTCAAGAAGAGTTCTACAAGTT
CATCAAGCCTATCCTCGAGAAGATGGATGGAACCGAGGAACTCCTCGTGAAGCTCAATAGAGAGGATCTT
CTCAGAAAGCAGAGGACCTTCGATAACGGATCTATCCCTCATCAGATCCACCTCGGAGAGTTGCACGCTA
TCCTTAGAAGGCAAGAGGATTTCTACCCATTCCTCAAGGATAACAGGGAAAAGATTGAGAAGATTCTCAC
CTTCAGAATCCCTTACTACGTGGGACCTCTCGCTAGAGGAAACTCAAGATTCGCTTGGATGACCAGAAAG
TCTGAGGAAACCATCACCCCTTGGAACTTCGAAGAGGTGGTGGATAAGGGTGCTAGTGCTCAGTCTTTCA
TCGAGAGGATGACCAACTTCGATAAGAACCTTCCAAACGAGAAGGTGCTCCCTAAGCACTCTTTGCTCTA
CGAGTACTTCACCGTGTACAACGAGTTGACCAAGGTTAAGTACGTGACCGAGGGAATGAGGAAGCCTGCT
TTTTTGTCAGGTGAGCAAAAGAAGGCTATCGTTGATCTCTTGTTCAAGACCAACAGAAAGGTGACCGTGA
AGCAGCTCAAAGAGGATTACTTCAAGAAAATCGAGTGCTTCGATTCAGTTGAGATTTCTGGTGTTGAGGA
TAGGTTCAACGCATCTCTCGGAACCTACCACGATCTCCTCAAGATCATTAAGGATAAGGATTTCTTGGAT
AACGAGGAAAACGAGGATATCTTGGAGGATATCGTTCTTACCCTCACCCTCTTTGAAGATAGAGAGATGA
TTGAAGAAAGGCTCAAGACCTACGCTCATCTCTTCGATGATAAGGTGATGAAGCAGTTGAAGAGAAGAAG
ATACACTGGTTGGGGAAGGCTCTCAAGAAAGCTCATTAACGGAATCAGGGATAAGCAGTCTGGAAAGACA
ATCCTTGATTTCCTCAAGTCTGATGGATTCGCTAACAGAAACTTCATGCAGCTCATCCACGATGATTCTC
TCACCTTTAAAGAGGATATCCAGAAGGCTCAGGTTTCAGGACAGGGTGATAGTCTCCATGAGCATATCGC
TAACCTCGCTGGATCTCCTGCAATCAAGAAGGGAATCCTCCAGACTGTGAAGGTTGTGGATGAGTTGGTG
AAGGTGATGGGAAGGCATAAGCCTGAGAACATCGTGATCGAAATGGCTAGAGAGAACCAGACCACTCAGA
AGGGACAGAAGAACTCTAGGGAAAGGATGAAGAGGATCGAGGAAGGTATCAAAGAGCTTGGATCTCAGAT
CCTCAAAGAGCACCCTGTTGAGAACACTCAGCTCCAGAATGAGAAGCTCTACCTCTACTACCTCCAGAAC
GGAAGGGATATGTATGTGGATCAAGAGTTGGATATCAACAGGCTCTCTGATTACGATGTTGATGCTATCG
TGCCACAGTCATTCTTGAAGGATGATTCTATCGATAACAAGGTGCTCACCAGGTCTGATAAGAACAGGGG
TAAGAGTGATAACGTGCCAAGTGAAGAGGTTGTGAAGAAAATGAAGAACTATTGGAGGCAGCTCCTCAAC
GCTAAGCTCATCACTCAGAGAAAGTTCGATAACTTGACTAAGGCTGAGAGGGGAGGACTCTCTGAATTGG
ATAAGGCAGGATTCATCAAGAGGCAGCTTGTGGAAACCAGGCAGATCACTAAGCACGTTGCACAGATCCT
CGATTCTAGGATGAACACCAAGTACGATGAGAACGATAAGTTGATCAGGGAAGTGAAGGTTATCACCCTC
AAGTCAAAGCTCGTGTCTGATTTCAGAAAGGATTTCCAATTCTACAAGGTGAGGGAAATCAACAACTACC
ACCACGCTCACGATGCTTACCTTAACGCTGTTGTTGGAACCGCTCTCATCAAGAAGTATCCTAAGCTCGA
GTCAGAGTTCGTGTACGGTGATTACAAGGTGTACGATGTGAGGAAGATGATCGCTAAGTCTGAGCAAGAG
ATCGGAAAGGCTACCGCTAAGTATTTCTTCTACTCTAACATCATGAATTTCTTCAAGACCGAGATTACCC
TCGCTAACGGTGAGATCAGAAAGAGGCCACTCATCGAGACAAACGGTGAAACAGGTGAGATCGTGTGGGA
TAAGGGAAGGGATTTCGCTACCGTTAGAAAGGTGCTCTCTATGCCACAGGTGAACATCGTTAAGAAAACC
GAGGTGCAGACCGGTGGATTCTCTAAAGAGTCTATCCTCCCTAAGAGGAACTCTGATAAGCTCATTGCTA
GGAAGAAGGATTGGGACCCTAAGAAATACGGTGGTTTCGATTCTCCTACCGTGGCTTACTCTGTTCTCGT
TGTGGCTAAGGTTGAGAAGGGAAAGAGTAAGAAGCTCAAGTCTGTTAAGGAACTTCTCGGAATCACTATC
ATGGAAAGGTCATCTTTCGAGAAGAACCCAATCGATTTCCTCGAGGCTAAGGGATACAAAGAGGTTAAGA
AGGATCTCATCATCAAGCTCCCAAAGTACTCACTCTTCGAACTCGAGAACGGTAGAAAGAGGATGCTCGC
TTCTGCTGGTGAGCTTCAAAAGGGAAACGAGCTTGCTCTCCCATCTAAGTACGTTAACTTTCTTTACCTC
GCTTCTCACTACGAGAAGTTGAAGGGATCTCCAGAAGATAACGAGCAGAAGCAACTTTTCGTTGAGCAGC
ACAAGCACTACTTGGATGAGATCATCGAGCAGATCTCTGAGTTCTCTAAAAGGGTGATCCTCGCTGATGC
AAACCTCGATAAGGTGTTGTCTGCTTACAACAAGCACAGAGATAAGCCTATCAGGGAACAGGCAGAGAAC
ATCATCCATCTCTTCACCCTTACCAACCTCGGTGCTCCTGCTGCTTTCAAGTACTTCGATACAACCATCG
ATAGGAAGAGATACACCTCTACCAAAGAAGTGCTCGATGCTACCCTCATCCATCAGTCTATCACTGGACT
CTACGAGACTAGGATCGATCTCTCACAGCTCGGTGGTGATGGTGGGGGCAGTCCTAAAAAGAAGAGAAAG
GTGGGTTCGCCTAAGAAAAAGAGGAAAGTTGGTGGAGGTGGATCAGGAGGTGGAGGATCTGGTGGGGGAG
GATCCGAAGGTGCTGGATCAACTTCTCACGTGTCATCATCACATAGGGGATTTGACCTTAATATTCCTCC
AATCCCTGAATTTTCTATGGTTAACGGAGACGACGAGGTTATGTCTCCAATGCCTGCTAAAAAACCTAGA
TTCGATTTTCCAGTTAAACTTCAGCTTGGAGGTGGTGGTTCAGAGGGAGCAGGATCAACTTCACATGTGT
CATCATCTCACAGAGGTTTTGACCTTAACATTCCACCTATCCCTGAGTTTTCAATGGTGAATGGTGATGA
CGAAGTGATGTCACCTATGCCAGCTAAAAAGCCAAGATTCGATTTCCCTGTGAAGTTGCAATTGTAAGCT
TGCTCTCAAGATCAAAGGCTTAAAAAGCTGGGGTTTTATGAATGGGATCAAAGTTTCTTTTTTTCTTTTA
TATTTGCTTCTCCATTTGTTTGTTTCATTTCCCTTTTTGTTTTCGTTTCTATGATGCACTTGTGTGTGAC
AAACTCTCTGGGTTTTTACTTACGTCTGCGTTTCAAAAAAAAAAACCGCTTTCGTTTTGCGTTTTAGTCC
CATTGTTTTGTAGCTCTGAGTGATCGAATTGATGCCTCTTTATTCCTTTTGTTCCCTATAATTTCTTTCA
AAACTCAGAAGAAAAACCTTGAAACTCTTTGCAATGTTAATATAAGTATTGTATAAGATTTTTATTGATT
TGGTTATTAGTCTTACTTTTGCTACCTCCATCTTCACTTGGAACTGATATTCTGAATAGTTAAAGCGTTA
CATGTGTTCCATTCACAAATGAACTTAAACTAGCACAAAGTCAGATATTTTAAGATCGCACCATTTCGCT
ACAGTGAAGAGCAATTCTGACAGGATATATTGGCGGGTAAACCTAAGAGAAAAGAGCGTTTATTAGAATA
ATCGGATATTTAAAAGGGCGTGAAAAGGTTTATCCGTTCGTCCATTTGTATGTGCATGCCAACCACAGGG
TTCCCCTCGGGATCAAAGTACTTTGATCCAACCCCTCCGCTGCTATAGTGCAGTCGGCTTCTGACGTTCA
GTGCAGCCGTCATCTGAAAACGACATGTCGCACAAGTCCTAAGTTACGCGACAGGCTGCCGCCCTGCCCT
TTTCCTGGCGTTTTCTTGTCGCGTGTTTTAGTCGCATAAAGTAGAATACTTGCGACTAGAACCGGAGACA
TTACGCCATGAACAAGAGCGCCGCCGCTGGCCTGCTGGGCTATGCCCGCGTCAGCACCGACGACCAGGAC
TTGACCAACCAACGGGCCGAACTGCACGCGGCCGGCTGCACCAAGCTGTTTTCCGAGAAGATCACCGGCA
CCAGGCGCGACCGCCCGGAGCTGGCCAGGATGCTTGACCACCTACGCCCTGGCGACGTTGTGACAGTGAC
CAGGCTAGACCGCCTGGCCCGCAGCACCCGCGACCTACTGGACATTGCCGAGCGCATCCAGGAGGCCGGC
GCGGGCCTGCGTAGCCTGGCAGAGCCGTGGGCCGACACCACCACGCCGGCCGGCCGCATGGTGTTGACCG
TGTTCGCCGGCATTGCCGAGTTCGAGCGTTCCCTAATCATCGACCGCACCCGGAGCGGGCGCGAGGCCGC
CAAGGCCCGAGGCGTGAAGTTTGGCCCCCGCCCTACCCTCACCCCGGCACAGATCGCGCACGCCCGCGAG
CTGATCGACCAGGAAGGCCGCACCGTGAAAGAGGCGGCTGCACTGCTTGGCGTGCATCGCTCGACCCTGT
ACCGCGCACTTGAGCGCAGCGAGGAAGTGACGCCCACCGAGGCCAGGCGGCGCGGTGCCTTCCGTGAGGA
CGCATTGACCGAGGCCGACGCCCTGGCGGCCGCCGAGAATGAACGCCAAGAGGAACAAGCATGAAACCGC
ACCAGGACGGCCAGGACGAACCGTTTTTCATTACCGAAGAGATCGAGGCGGAGATGATCGCGGCCGGGTA
CGTGTTCGAGCCGCCCGCGCACCTCTCAACCGTGCGGCTGCATGAAATCCTGGCCGGTTTGTCTGATGCC
AAGCTGGCGGCCTGGCCGGCCAGCTTGGCCGCTGAAGAAACCGAGCGCCGCCGTCTAAAAAGGTGATGTG
TATTTGAGTAAAACAGCTTGCGTCATGCGGTCGCTGCGTATATGATGCGATGAGTAAATAAACAAATACG
CAAGGGGAACGCATGAAGGTTATCGCTGTACTTAACCAGAAAGGCGGGTCAGGCAAGACGACCATCGCAA
CCCATCTAGCCCGCGCCCTGCAACTCGCCGGGGCCGATGTTCTGTTAGTCGATTCCGATCCCCAGGGCAG
TGCCCGCGATTGGGCGGCCGTGCGGGAAGATCAACCGCTAACCGTTGTCGGCATCGACCGCCCGACGATT
GACCGCGACGTGAAGGCCATCGGCCGGCGCGACTTCGTAGTGATCGACGGAGCGCCCCAGGCGGCGGACT
TGGCTGTGTCCGCGATCAAGGCAGCCGACTTCGTGCTGATTCCGGTGCAGCCAAGCCCTTACGACATATG
GGCCACCGCCGACCTGGTGGAGCTGGTTAAGCAGCGCATTGAGGTCACGGATGGAAGGCTACAAGCGGCC
TTTGTCGTGTCGCGGGCGATCAAAGGCACGCGCATCGGCGGTGAGGTTGCCGAGGCGCTGGCCGGGTACG
AGCTGCCCATTCTTGAGTCCCGTATCACGCAGCGCGTGAGCTACCCAGGCACTGCCGCCGCCGGCACAAC
CGTTCTTGAATCAGAACCCGAGGGCGACGCTGCCCGCGAGGTCCAGGCGCTGGCCGCTGAAATTAAATCA
AAACTCATTTGAGTTAATGAGGTAAAGAGAAAATGAGCAAAAGCACAAACACGCTAAGTGCCGGCCGTCC
GAGCGCACGCAGCAGCAAGGCTGCAACGTTGGCCAGCCTGGCAGACACGCCAGCCATGAAGCGGGTCAAC
TTTCAGTTGCCGGCGGAGGATCACACCAAGCTGAAGATGTACGCGGTACGCCAAGGCAAGACCATTACCG
AGCTGCTATCTGAATACATCGCGCAGCTACCAGAGTAAATGAGCAAATGAATAAATGAGTAGATGAATTT
TAGCGGCTAAAGGAGGCGGCATGGAAAATCAAGAACAACCAGGCACCGACGCCGTGGAATGCCCCATGTG
TGGAGGAACGGGCGGTTGGCCAGGCGTAAGCGGCTGGGTTGCCTGCCGGCCCTGCAATGGCACTGGAACC
CCCAAGCCCGAGGAATCGGCGTGAGCGGTCGCAAACCATCCGGCCCGGTACAAATCGGCGCGGCGCTGGG
TGATGACCTGGTGGAGAAGTTGAAGGCCGCGCAGGCCGCCCAGCGGCAACGCATCGAGGCAGAAGCACGC
CCCGGTGAATCGTGGCAAGCGGCCGCTGATCGAATCCGCAAAGAATCCCGGCAACCGCCGGCAGCCGGTG
CGCCGTCGATTAGGAAGCCGCCCAAGGGCGACGAGCAACCAGATTTTTTCGTTCCGATGCTCTATGACGT
GGGCACCCGCGATAGTCGCAGCATCATGGACGTGGCCGTTTTCCGTCTGTCGAAGCGTGACCGACGAGCT
GGCGAGGTGATCCGCTACGAGCTTCCAGACGGGCACGTAGAGGTTTCCGCAGGGCCGGCCGGCATGGCCA
GTGTGTGGGATTACGACCTGGTACTGATGGCGGTTTCCCATCTAACCGAATCCATGAACCGATACCGGGA
AGGGAAGGGAGACAAGCCCGGCCGCGTGTTCCGTCCACACGTTGCGGACGTACTCAAGTTCTGCCGGCGA
GCCGATGGCGGAAAGCAGAAAGACGACCTGGTAGAAACCTGCATTCGGTTAAACACCACGCACGTTGCCA
TGCAGCGTACGAAGAAGGCCAAGAACGGCCGCCTGGTGACGGTATCCGAGGGTGAAGCCTTGATTAGCCG
CTACAAGATCGTAAAGAGCGAAACCGGGCGGCCGGAGTACATCGAGATCGAGCTAGCTGATTGGATGTAC
CGCGAGATCACAGAAGGCAAGAACCCGGACGTGCTGACGGTTCACCCCGATTACTTTTTGATCGATCCCG
GCATCGGCCGTTTTCTCTACCGCCTGGCACGCCGCGCCGCAGGCAAGGCAGAAGCCAGATGGTTGTTCAA
GACGATCTACGAACGCAGTGGCAGCGCCGGAGAGTTCAAGAAGTTCTGTTTCACCGTGCGCAAGCTGATC
GGGTCAAATGACCTGCCGGAGTACGATTTGAAGGAGGAGGCGGGGCAGGCTGGCCCGATCCTAGTCATGC
GCTACCGCAACCTGATCGAGGGCGAAGCATCCGCCGGTTCCTAATGTACGGAGCAGATGCTAGGGCAAAT
TGCCCTAGCAGGGGAAAAAGGTCGAAAAGGACTCTTTCCTGTGGATAGCACGTACATTGGGAACCCAAAG
CCGTACATTGGGAACCGGAACCCGTACATTGGGAACCCAAAGCCGTACATTGGGAACCGGTCACACATGT
AAGTGACTGATATAAAAGAGAAAAAAGGCGATTTTTCCGCCTAAAACTCTTTAAAACTTATTAAAACTCT
TAAAACCCGCCTGGCCTGTGCATAACTGTCTGGCCAGCGCACAGCCGAAGTGCTGCAAAAAGCGCCTACC
CTTCGGTCGCTGCGCTCCCTACGCCCCGCCGCTTCGCGTCGGCCTATCGCGGCCGCTGGCCGCTCAAAAA
TGGCTGGCCTACGGCCAGGCAATCTACCAGGGCGCGGACAAGCCGCGCCGTCGCCACTCGACCGCCGGCG
CCCACATCAAGGCACCCTGCCTCGCGCGTTTCGGTGATGACGGTGAAAACCTCTGACACATGCAGCTCCC
GGTGACGGTCACAGCTTGTCTGTAAGCGGATGCCGGGAGCAGACAAGCCCGTCAGGGCGCGTCAGCGGGT
GTTGGCGGGTGTCGGGGCGCAGCCATGACCCAGTCACGTAGCGATAGCGGAGTGTATACTGGCTTAACTA
TGCGGCATCAGAGCAGATTGTACTGAGAGTGCACCATATGCGGTGTGAAATACCGCACAGATGCGTAAGG
AGAAAATACCGCATCAGGCGCTCATCCGCTTCCTCGCTCACTGACTCGCTGCGCTCGGTCGTTCGGCTGC
GGCGAGCGGTATCAGCTCACTCAAAGGCGGTAATACGGTTATCCACAGAATCAGGGGATAACGCAGGAAA
GAACATGTGAGCAAAAGGCCAGCAAAAGGCCAGGAACCGTAAAAAGGCCGCGTTGCTGGCGTTTTTCCAT
AGGCTCCGCCCCCCTGACGAGCATCACAAAAATCGACGCTCAAGTCAGAGGTGGCGAAACCCGACAGGAC
TATAAAGATACCAGGCGTTTCCCCCTGGAAGCTCCCTCGTGCGCTCTCCTGTTCCGACCCTGCCGCTTAC
CGGATACCTGTCCGCCTTTCTCCCTTCGGGAAGCGTGGCGCTTTCTCATAGCTCACGCTGTAGGTATCTC
AGTTCGGTGTAGGTCGTTCGCTCCAAGCTGGGCTGTGTGCACGAACCCCCCGTTCAGCCCGACCGCTGCG
CCTTATCCGGTAACTATCGTCTTGAGTCCAACCCGGTAAGACACGACTTATCGCCACTGGCAGCAGCCAC
TGGTAACAGGATTAGCAGAGCGAGGTATGTAGGCGGTGCTACAGAGTTCTTGAAGTGGTGGCCTAACTAC
GGCTACACTAGAAGGACAGTATTTGGTATCTGCGCTCTGCTGAAGCCAGTTACCTTCGGAAAAAGAGTTG
GTAGCTCTTGATCCGGCAAACAAACCACCGCTGGTAGCGGTGGTTTTTTTGTTTGCAAGCAGCAGATTAC
GCGCAGAAAAAAAGGATCTCAAGAAGATCCTTTGATCTTTTCTACGGGGTCTGACGCTCAGTGGAACGAA
AACTCACGTTAAGGGATTTTGGTCATGCATTCTAGGTGATTAGAAAAACTCATCGAGCATCAAATGAAAC
TGCAATTTATTCATATCAGGATTATCAATACCATATTTTTGAAAAAGCCGTTTCTGTAATGAAGGAGAAA
ACTCACCGAGGCAGTTCCATAGGATGGCAAGATCCTGGTATCGGTCTGCGATTCCGACTCGTCCAACATC
AATACAACCTATTAATTTCCCCTCGTCAAAAATAAGGTTATCAAGTGAGAAATCACCATGAGTGACGACT
GAATCCGGTGAGAATGGCAAAAGTTTATGCATTTCTTTCCAGACTTGTTCAACAGGCCAGCCATTACGCT
CGTCATCAAAATCACTCGCATCAACCAAACCGTTATTCATTCGTGATTGCGCCTGAGCGAGTCGAAATAC
GCGATCGCTGTTAAAAGGACAATTACAAACAGGAATCGAATGCAACCGGCGCAGGAACACTGCCAGCGCA
TCAACAATATTTTCACCTGAATCAGGATATTCTTCTAATACCTGGAATGCTGTTTTCCCTGGGATCGCAG
TGGTGAGTAACCATGCATCATCAGGAGTACGGATAAAATGCTTGATGGTCGGAAGAGGCATAAATTCCGT
CAGCCAGTTTAGTCTGACCATCTCATCTGTAACATCATTGGCAACGCTACCTTTGCCATGTTTCAGAAAC
AACTCTGGCGCATCGGGCTTCCCATACAATCGGTAGATTGTCGCACCTGATTGCCCGACATTATCGCGAG
CCCATTTATACCCATATAAATCAGCATCCATGTTGGAATTTAATCGCGGCCTTGAGCAAGACGTTTCCCG
TTGAATATGGCTCAT
